Addgene plasmid #40125: pLenti6.3/V5-DEST-GFP
Depositing lab: Lynda Chin. Depositing organization: Dana-Farber Cancer Institute. Publication: Integrative functional genomics identifies RINT1 as a novel GBM oncogene. Quayle SN, Chheda MG, Shukla SA, Wiedemeyer R, Tamayo P, Dewan RW, Zhuang L, Huang-Hobbs E, Haidar S, Xiao Y, Ligon KL, Hahn WC, Chin L. Neuro Oncol. 2012 Nov;14(11):1325-31. doi: 10.1093/neuonc/nos246. Epub 2012 Oct 16. PubMed 23074196.
Backbone
  Vector backbone: pLenti6.3-V5/DEST
  Backbone manufacturer: Invitrogen
  Backbone size w/o insert (bp): 7732
  Total vector size (bp): 8527
  Vector type: Mammalian Expression, Lentiviral
  Selectable markers: Blasticidin
Growth in bacteria
  Bacterial resistance: Ampicillin, 100 μg/mL
  Growth temperature: 37°C
  Growth strain: Stbl3
  Copy number: High Copy
Gene/Insert
  Gene/Insert name: GFP (alt name: Green Fluorescent Protein)
  Insert size (bp): 798
  Promoter: CMV
  Cloning method: Gateway Cloning
  Sequencing primers: 5′ CMV forward; 3′ V5 reverse
Terms and licenses: Academic/Nonprofit Terms; Industry Terms: Not Available to Industry
How to cite: pLenti6.3/V5-DEST-GFP was a gift from Lynda Chin (Addgene plasmid # 40125 ; http://n2t.net/addgene:40125 ; RRID:Addgene_40125)
