[The description below was written by a language model from this plasmid's Addgene catalogue record and pLannotate feature annotations shown in this document.]
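Description:
pLenti6.3/V5-DEST-GFP is a lentiviral mammalian expression plasmid made by Gateway recombination of a GFP coding sequence into the Invitrogen pLenti6.3-V5/DEST destination backbone, giving a construct of about 8.5 kb. It is maintained in E. coli through a high-copy ColE1/pUC-type origin with ampicillin resistance (β-lactamase). The backbone also carries an f1 origin and remnants of lac and phage-promoter cloning sequences. The record lists a recombination-deficient strain for propagation, as is usual for plasmids with repeated LTRs.

The viral transfer cassette begins with an RSV promoter fused to a truncated HIV-1 5' LTR, which makes genomic RNA production Tat-independent. This is followed by the Ψ packaging signal with a partial gag region, the Rev response element for nuclear export of the unspliced genome, and the cPPT/CTS element that aids nuclear import and transduction. Inside this framework, the CMV immediate early enhancer/promoter drives EGFP, which is flanked by the attB1 and attB2 sites left by Gateway cloning. A V5 epitope tag lies downstream of attB2, but the record does not state whether it is read in frame with GFP. A WPRE follows to enhance transcript stability and expression. A second cassette uses the SV40 early promoter, together with the bacterial EM7 promoter, to express blasticidin S deaminase for selection of transduced cells. The ΔU3 3' LTR makes the integrated provirus self-inactivating, and an SV40 polyadenylation signal sits beyond it.

The construct suits stable, blasticidin-selectable GFP expression after viral packaging. It would plausibly serve as a fluorescent control alongside other open reading frames cloned in the same backbone, although the record does not state its purpose.
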