Features (pLannotate 1.2.2; 33 found; start..end, strand, type, name):
      1..304     +  enhancer       CMV enhancer: human cytomegalovirus immediate early enhancer
    305..508     +  promoter       CMV promoter: human cytomegalovirus (CMV) immediate early promoter
    626..643     +  protein_bind   attB1 (fragment): mutant version of attB; core recombination site for the Gateway® BP reaction BP Clonase™
    649..1365    +  CDS            EGFP: EGFP is a basic (constitutively fluorescent) green fluorescent protein published in 1996, derived from Aequorea victoria. It is reported to be a rapidly-maturing weak dimer with moderate acid sensitivity.
   1371..1427    +  misc_feature   MCS: multiple cloning site
   1451..1468    -  protein_bind   attB2 (fragment): mutant version of attB; core recombination site for the Gateway® BP reaction BP Clonase™
   1522..1563    +  CDS            V5 tag: epitope tag from simian virus 5
   1587..2175    +  misc_feature   WPRE: woodchuck hepatitis virus posttranscriptional regulatory element
   2190..2506    +  promoter       SV40 promoter: SV40 enhancer and early promoter
   2554..2601    +  promoter       EM7 promoter: synthetic bacterial promoter&nbsp
   2620..3018    +  CDS            BSD: blasticidin S deaminase; Aspergillus terreus BSD; confers resistance to blasticidin
   3035..3103    +  CDS            nef (fragment): NEF_HV1Z2 - Experimental evidence at protein level: Swiss-Prot protein existence level 1. Extracellular Nef protein targets CD4(+) T-lymphocytes for apoptosis by interacting with CXCR4 surface receptors. From Human immunodeficiency virus type 1 group M subtype D (isolate Z2/CDC-Z34) (HIV-1).
   3105..3338    +  LTR            3' LTR (ΔU3): self-inactivating 3' long terminal repeat (LTR) from HIV-1
   3410..3531    +  polyA_signal   SV40 poly(A) signal: SV40 polyadenylation signal
   3571..3706    +  rep_origin     SV40 ori: SV40 origin of replication
   3727..3745    -  promoter       T7 promoter: promoter for bacteriophage T7 RNA polymerase
   3753..3908    +  CDS            lacZα (fragment): LacZα fragment of β-galactosidase; lacZ fragment
   3913..4341    +  rep_origin     f1 ori (sequence partly withheld): f1 bacteriophage origin of replication; arrow indicates direction of (+) strand synthesis
   4394..4498    +  promoter       AmpR promoter: bla
   4499..5359    +  CDS            AmpR: β-lactamase; bla; confers resistance to ampicillin, carbenicillin, and related antibiotics
   5530..6118    +  rep_origin     ori: high-copy-number ColE1/pMB1/pBR322/pUC origin of replication
   6301..6393    +  CDS            lacI (fragment): lac repressor; lacI; The lac repressor binds to the lac operator to inhibit transcription in E. coli. This inhibition can be relieved by adding lactose or isopropyl-β-D-thiogalactopyranoside (IPTG).
   6406..6427    +  protein_bind   CAP binding site: CAP binding activates transcription in the presence of cAMP. E. coli catabolite activator protein
   6442..6472    +  promoter       lac promoter: promoter for the E. coli lac operon
   6480..6496    +  protein_bind   lac operator: The lac repressor binds to the lac operator to inhibit transcription in E. coli. This inhibition can be relieved by adding lactose or isopropyl-β-D-thiogalactopyranoside (IPTG). lac repressor encoded by lacI
   6541..6559    +  promoter       T3 promoter: promoter for bacteriophage T3 RNA polymerase
   6587..6813    +  promoter       RSV promoter: Rous sarcoma virus enhancer/promoter
   6814..6994    +  LTR            5' LTR (truncated): truncated 5' long terminal repeat (LTR) from HIV-1
   7041..7166    +  misc_feature   HIV-1 Ψ: packaging signal of human immunodeficiency virus type 1
   7150..7513    +  CDS            HIV-1 gag (fragment): gag protein from human immunodeficiency virus 1; gag
   7659..7892    +  misc_feature   RRE: The Rev response element (RRE) of HIV-1 allows for Rev-dependent mRNA export from the nucleus to the cytoplasm.
   8269..8369    +  CDS            Rev (fragment): human immunodeficiency virus 1 (HIV-1) Rev protein; rev; enhances nuclear export of unspliced and incompletely spliced viral mRNAs
   8388..8505    +  misc_feature   cPPT/CTS: central polypurine tract and central termination sequence of HIV-1
>Addgene plasmid #40125 | pLenti6.3/V5-DEST-GFP | addgene full sequence | sequence record 314044 | Addgene NGS Result
CGTTACATAACTTACGGTAAATGGCCCGCCTGGCTGACCGCCCAACGACCCCCGCCCATTGACGTCAATA
ATGACGTATGTTCCCATAGTAACGCCAATAGGGACTTTCCATTGACGTCAATGGGTGGAGTATTTACGGT
AAACTGCCCACTTGGCAGTACATCAAGTGTATCATATGCCAAGTACGCCCCCTATTGACGTCAATGACGG
TAAATGGCCCGCCTGGCATTATGCCCAGTACATGACCTTATGGGACTTTCCTACTTGGCAGTACATCTAC
GTATTAGTCATCGCTATTACCATGGTGATGCGGTTTTGGCAGTACATCAATGGGCGTGGATAGCGGTTTG
ACTCACGGGGATTTCCAAGTCTCCACCCCATTGACGTCAATGGGAGTTTGTTTTGGCACCAAAATCAACG
GGACTTTCCAAAATGTCGTAACAACTCCGCCCCATTGACGCAAATGGGCGGTAGGCGTGTACGGTGGGAG
GTCTATATAAGCAGAGCTCGTTTAGTGAACCGTCAGATCGCCTGGAGACGCCATCCACGCTGTTTTGACC
TCCATAGAAGACACCGACTCTAGAGGATCCACTAGTCCAGTGTGGTGGAATTCTGCAGATATCAACAAGT
TTGTACAAAAAAGTTGGCATGGTGAGCAAGGGCGAGGAGCTGTTCACCGGGGTGGTGCCCATCCTGGTCG
AGCTGGACGGCGACGTAAACGGCCACAAGTTCAGCGTGTCCGGCGAGGGCGAGGGCGATGCCACCTACGG
CAAGCTGACCCTGAAGTTCATCTGCACCACCGGCAAGCTGCCCGTGCCCTGGCCCACCCTCGTGACCACC
CTGACCTACGGCGTGCAGTGCTTCAGCCGCTACCCCGACCACATGAAGCAGCACGACTTCTTCAAGTCCG
CCATGCCCGAAGGCTACGTCCAGGAGCGCACCATCTTCTTCAAGGACGACGGCAACTACAAGACCCGCGC
CGAGGTGAAGTTCGAGGGCGACACCCTGGTGAACCGCATCGAGCTGAAGGGCATCGACTTCAAGGAGGAC
GGCAACATCCTGGGGCACAAGCTGGAGTACAACTACAACAGCCACAACGTCTATATCATGGCCGACAAGC
AGAAGAACGGCATCAAGGTGAACTTCAAGATCCGCCACAACATCGAGGACGGCAGCGTGCAGCTCGCCGA
CCACTACCAGCAGAACACCCCCATCGGCGACGGCCCCGTGCTGCTGCCCGACAACCACTACCTGAGCACC
CAGTCCGCCCTGAGCAAAGACCCCAACGAGAAGCGCGATCACATGGTCCTGCTGGAGTTCGTGACCGCCG
CCGGGATCACTCTCGGCATGGACGAGCTGTACAAGTACTCAGATCTCGAGCTCAAGCTTCGAATTCTGCA
GTCGACGGTACCGCGGGCCCGGGATCCACCGGATCTAGATAACTGACCAACTTTCTTGTACAAAGTGGTT
GATATCCAGCACAGTGGCGGCCGCTCGAGTCTAGAGGGCCCGCGGTTCGAAGGTAAGCCTATCCCTAACC
CTCTCCTCGGTCTCGATTCTACGCGTACCGGTTAGTAATGATCGACAATCAACCTCTGGATTACAAAATT
TGTGAAAGATTGACTGGTATTCTTAACTATGTTGCTCCTTTTACGCTATGTGGATACGCTGCTTTAATGC
CTTTGTATCATGCTATTGCTTCCCGTATGGCTTTCATTTTCTCCTCCTTGTATAAATCCTGGTTGCTGTC
TCTTTATGAGGAGTTGTGGCCCGTTGTCAGGCAACGTGGCGTGGTGTGCACTGTGTTTGCTGACGCAACC
CCCACTGGTTGGGGCATTGCCACCACCTGTCAGCTCCTTTCCGGGACTTTCGCTTTCCCCCTCCCTATTG
CCACGGCGGAACTCATCGCCGCCTGCCTTGCCCGCTGCTGGACAGGGGCTCGGCTGTTGGGCACTGACAA
TTCCGTGGTGTTGTCGGGGAAGCTGACGTCCTTTCCATGGCTGCTCGCCTGTGTTGCCACCTGGATTCTG
CGCGGGACGTCCTTCTGCTACGTCCCTTCGGCCCTCAATCCAGCGGACCTTCCTTCCCGCGGCCTGCTGC
CGGCTCTGCGGCCTCTTCCGCGTCTTCGCCTTCGCCCTCAGACGAGTCGGATCTCCCTTTGGGCCGCCTC
CCCGCCTGGCGATGGTACCGGTGTGGAAAGTCCCCAGGCTCCCCAGCAGGCAGAAGTATGCAAAGCATGC
ATCTCAATTAGTCAGCAACCAGGTGTGGAAAGTCCCCAGGCTCCCCAGCAGGCAGAAGTATGCAAAGCAT
GCATCTCAATTAGTCAGCAACCATAGTCCCGCCCCTAACTCCGCCCATCCCGCCCCTAACTCCGCCCAGT
TCCGCCCATTCTCCGCCCCATGGCTGACTAATTTTTTTTATTTATGCAGAGGCCGAGGCCGCCTCTGCCT
CTGAGCTATTCCAGAAGTAGTGAGGAGGCTTTTTTGGAGGCCTAGGCTTTTGCAAAAAGCTCCCGGGAGC
TTGTATATCCATTTTCGGATCTGATCAGCACGTGTTGACAATTAATCATCGGCATAGTATATCGGCATAG
TATAATACGACAAGGTGAGGAACTAAACCATGGCCAAGCCTTTGTCTCAAGAAGAATCCACCCTCATTGA
AAGAGCAACGGCTACAATCAACAGCATCCCCATCTCTGAAGACTACAGCGTCGCCAGCGCAGCTCTCTCT
AGCGACGGCCGCATCTTCACTGGTGTCAATGTATATCATTTTACTGGGGGACCTTGTGCAGAACTCGTGG
TGCTGGGCACTGCTGCTGCTGCGGCAGCTGGCAACCTGACTTGTATCGTCGCGATCGGAAATGAGAACAG
GGGCATCTTGAGCCCCTGCGGACGGTGCCGACAGGTGCTTCTCGATCTGCATCCTGGGATCAAAGCCATA
GTGAAGGACAGTGATGGACAGCCGACGGCAGTTGGGATTCGTGAATTGCTGCCCTCTGGTTATGTGTGGG
AGGGCTAAGCACAATTCGAGCTCGGTACCTTTAAGACCAATGACTTACAAGGCAGCTGTAGATCTTAGCC
ACTTTTTAAAAGAAAAGGGGGGACTGGAAGGGCTAATTCACTCCCAACGAAGACAAGATCTGCTTTTTGC
TTGTACTGGGTCTCTCTGGTTAGACCAGATCTGAGCCTGGGAGCTCTCTGGCTAACTAGGGAACCCACTG
CTTAAGCCTCAATAAAGCTTGCCTTGAGTGCTTCAAGTAGTGTGTGCCCGTCTGTTGTGTGACTCTGGTA
ACTAGAGATCCCTCAGACCCTTTTAGTCAGTGTGGAAAATCTCTAGCAGTAGTAGTTCATGTCATCTTAT
TATTCAGTATTTATAACTTGCAAAGAAATGAATATCAGAGAGTGAGAGGAACTTGTTTATTGCAGCTTAT
AATGGTTACAAATAAAGCAATAGCATCACAAATTTCACAAATAAAGCATTTTTTTCACTGCATTCTAGTT
GTGGTTTGTCCAAACTCATCAATGTATCTTATCATGTCTGGCTCTAGCTATCCCGCCCCTAACTCCGCCC
ATCCCGCCCCTAACTCCGCCCAGTTCCGCCCATTCTCCGCCCCATGGCTGACTAATTTTTTTTATTTATG
CAGAGGCCGAGGCCGCCTCGGCCTCTGAGCTATTCCAGAAGTAGTGAGGAGGCTTTTTTGGAGGCCTAGG
GACGTACCCAATTCGCCCTATAGTGAGTCGTATTACGCGCGCTCACTGGCCGTCGTTTTACAACGTCGTG
ACTGGGAAAACCCTGGCGTTACCCAACTTAATCGCCTTGCAGCACATCCCCCTTTCGCCAGCTGGCGTAA
TAGCGAAGAGGCCCGCACCGATCGCCCTTCCCAACAGTTGCGCAGCCTGAATGGCGAATGGG
[124 nt withheld, positions 3913-4036]
C
[91 nt withheld, positions 4038-4128]
A
[49 nt withheld, positions 4130-4178]
CCTTTGACGTTGGAGTCCACGTTCTTT
[37 nt withheld, positions 4206-4242]
ACCCTATCTCGGTCTATTCTTTTGATTTATAAGGGATTTTGCCGATTTCGGCCTATTGGTTAAAAAATGA
GCTGATTTAACAAAAATTTAACGCGAATTTTAACAAAATATTAACGCTTACAATTTAGGTGGCACTTTTC
GGGGAAATGTGCGCGGAACCCCTATTTGTTTATTTTTCTAAATACATTCAAATATGTATCCGCTCATGAG
ACAATAACCCTGATAAATGCTTCAATAATATTGAAAAAGGAAGAGTATGAGTATTCAACATTTCCGTGTC
GCCCTTATTCCCTTTTTTGCGGCATTTTGCCTTCCTGTTTTTGCTCACCCAGAAACGCTGGTGAAAGTAA
AAGATGCTGAAGATCAGTTGGGTGCACGAGTGGGTTACATCGAACTGGATCTCAACAGCGGTAAGATCCT
TGAGAGTTTTCGCCCCGAAGAACGTTTTCCAATGATGAGCACTTTTAAAGTTCTGCTATGTGGCGCGGTA
TTATCCCGTATTGACGCCGGGCAAGAGCAACTCGGTCGCCGCATACACTATTCTCAGAATGACTTGGTTG
AGTACTCACCAGTCACAGAAAAGCATCTTACGGATGGCATGACAGTAAGAGAATTATGCAGTGCTGCCAT
AACCATGAGTGATAACACTGCGGCCAACTTACTTCTGACAACGATCGGAGGACCGAAGGAGCTAACCGCT
TTTTTGCACAACATGGGGGATCATGTAACTCGCCTTGATCGTTGGGAACCGGAGCTGAATGAAGCCATAC
CAAACGACGAGCGTGACACCACGATGCCTGTAGCAATGGCAACAACGTTGCGCAAACTATTAACTGGCGA
ACTACTTACTCTAGCTTCCCGGCAACAATTAATAGACTGGATGGAGGCGGATAAAGTTGCAGGACCACTT
CTGCGCTCGGCCCTTCCGGCTGGCTGGTTTATTGCTGATAAATCTGGAGCCGGTGAGCGTGGGTCTCGCG
GTATCATTGCAGCACTGGGGCCAGATGGTAAGCCCTCCCGTATCGTAGTTATCTACACGACGGGGAGTCA
GGCAACTATGGATGAACGAAATAGACAGATCGCTGAGATAGGTGCCTCACTGATTAAGCATTGGTAACTG
TCAGACCAAGTTTACTCATATATACTTTAGATTGATTTAAAACTTCATTTTTAATTTAAAAGGATCTAGG
TGAAGATCCTTTTTGATAATCTCATGACCAAAATCCCTTAACGTGAGTTTTCGTTCCACTGAGCGTCAGA
CCCCGTAGAAAAGATCAAAGGATCTTCTTGAGATCCTTTTTTTCTGCGCGTAATCTGCTGCTTGCAAACA
AAAAAACCACCGCTACCAGCGGTGGTTTGTTTGCCGGATCAAGAGCTACCAACTCTTTTTCCGAAGGTAA
CTGGCTTCAGCAGAGCGCAGATACCAAATACTGTTCTTCTAGTGTAGCCGTAGTTAGGCCACCACTTCAA
GAACTCTGTAGCACCGCCTACATACCTCGCTCTGCTAATCCTGTTACCAGTGGCTGCTGCCAGTGGCGAT
AAGTCGTGTCTTACCGGGTTGGACTCAAGACGATAGTTACCGGATAAGGCGCAGCGGTCGGGCTGAACGG
GGGGTTCGTGCACACAGCCCAGCTTGGAGCGAACGACCTACACCGAACTGAGATACCTACAGCGTGAGCT
ATGAGAAAGCGCCACGCTTCCCGAAGGGAGAAAGGCGGACAGGTATCCGGTAAGCGGCAGGGTCGGAACA
GGAGAGCGCACGAGGGAGCTTCCAGGGGGAAACGCCTGGTATCTTTATAGTCCTGTCGGGTTTCGCCACC
TCTGACTTGAGCGTCGATTTTTGTGATGCTCGTCAGGGGGGCGGAGCCTATGGAAAAACGCCAGCAACGC
GGCCTTTTTACGGTTCCTGGCCTTTTGCTGGCCTTTTGCTCACATGTTCTTTCCTGCGTTATCCCCTGAT
TCTGTGGATAACCGTATTACCGCCTTTGAGTGAGCTGATACCGCTCGCCGCAGCCGAACGACCGAGCGCA
GCGAGTCAGTGAGCGAGGAAGCGGAAGAGCGCCCAATACGCAAACCGCCTCTCCCCGCGCGTTGGCCGAT
TCATTAATGCAGCTGGCACGACAGGTTTCCCGACTGGAAAGCGGGCAGTGAGCGCAACGCAATTAATGTG
AGTTAGCTCACTCATTAGGCACCCCAGGCTTTACACTTTATGCTTCCGGCTCGTATGTTGTGTGGAATTG
TGAGCGGATAACAATTTCACACAGGAAACAGCTATGACCATGATTACGCCAAGCGCGCAATTAACCCTCA
CTAAAGGGAACAAAAGCTGGAGCTGCAAGCTTAATGTAGTCTTATGCAATACTCTTGTAGTCTTGCAACA
TGGTAACGATGAGTTAGCAACATGCCTTACAAGGAGAGAAAAAGCACCGTGCATGCCGATTGGTGGAAGT
AAGGTGGTACGATCGTGCCTTATTAGGAAGGCAACAGACGGGTCTGACATGGATTGGACGAACCACTGAA
TTGCCGCATTGCAGAGATATTGTATTTAAGTGCCTAGCTCGATACATAAACGGGTCTCTCTGGTTAGACC
AGATCTGAGCCTGGGAGCTCTCTGGCTAACTAGGGAACCCACTGCTTAAGCCTCAATAAAGCTTGCCTTG
AGTGCTTCAAGTAGTGTGTGCCCGTCTGTTGTGTGACTCTGGTAACTAGAGATCCCTCAGACCCTTTTAG
TCAGTGTGGAAAATCTCTAGCAGTGGCGCCCGAACAGGGACTTGAAAGCGAAAGGGAAACCAGAGGAGCT
CTCTCGACGCAGGACTCGGCTTGCTGAAGCGCGCACGGCAAGAGGCGAGGGGCGGCGACTGGTGAGTACG
CCAAAAATTTTGACTAGCGGAGGCTAGAAGGAGAGAGATGGGTGCGAGAGCGTCAGTATTAAGCGGGGGA
GAATTAGATCGCGATGGGAAAAAATTCGGTTAAGGCCAGGGGGAAAGAAAAAATATAAATTAAAACATAT
AGTATGGGCAAGCAGGGAGCTAGAACGATTCGCAGTTAATCCTGGCCTGTTAGAAACATCAGAAGGCTGT
AGACAAATACTGGGACAGCTACAACCATCCCTTCAGACAGGATCAGAAGAACTTAGATCATTATATAATA
CAGTAGCAACCCTCTATTGTGTGCATCAAAGGATAGAGATAAAAGACACCAAGGAAGCTTTAGACAAGAT
AGAGGAAGAGCAAAACAAAAGTAAGACCACCGCACAGCAAGCGGCCGCTGATCTTCAGACCTGGAGGAGG
AGATATGAGGGACAATTGGAGAAGTGAATTATATAAATATAAAGTAGTAAAAATTGAACCATTAGGAGTA
GCACCCACCAAGGCAAAGAGAAGAGTGGTGCAGAGAGAAAAAAGAGCAGTGGGAATAGGAGCTTTGTTCC
TTGGGTTCTTGGGAGCAGCAGGAAGCACTATGGGCGCAGCGTCAATGACGCTGACGGTACAGGCCAGACA
ATTATTGTCTGGTATAGTGCAGCAGCAGAACAATTTGCTGAGGGCTATTGAGGCGCAACAGCATCTGTTG
CAACTCACAGTCTGGGGCATCAAGCAGCTCCAGGCAAGAATCCTGGCTGTGGAAAGATACCTAAAGGATC
AACAGCTCCTGGGGATTTGGGGTTGCTCTGGAAAACTCATTTGCACCACTGCTGTGCCTTGGAATGCTAG
TTGGAGTAATAAATCTCTGGAACAGATTTGGAATCACACGACCTGGATGGAGTGGGACAGAGAAATTAAC
AATTACACAAGCTTAATACACTCCTTAATTGAAGAATCGCAAAACCAGCAAGAAAAGAATGAACAAGAAT
TATTGGAATTAGATAAATGGGCAAGTTTGTGGAATTGGTTTAACATAACAAATTGGCTGTGGTATATAAA
ATTATTCATAATGATAGTAGGAGGCTTGGTAGGTTTAAGAATAGTTTTTGCTGTACTTTCTATAGTGAAT
AGAGTTAGGCAGGGATATTCACCATTATCGTTTCAGACCCACCTCCCAACCCCGAGGGGACCCGACAGGC
CCGAAGGAATAGAAGAAGAAGGTGGAGAGAGAGACAGAGACAGATCCATTCGATTAGTGAACGGATCTCG
ACGGTATCGGTTAACTTTTAAAAGAAAAGGGGGGATTGGGGGGTACAGTGCAGGGGAAAGAATAGTAGAC
ATAATAGCAACAGACATACAAACTAAAGAATTACAAAAACAAATTACAAAAATTCAAAATTTTATCGATA
AGCTTGGGAGTTCCG
